Addgene plasmid #108287: pGEX2T-TEV CHMP1B 144-178
Purpose: Expresses residues 144-178 of CHMP1B with an N-terminal GST tag and a TEV cleavage site; Internal ID: WISP 09-281
Depositing lab: Wesley Sundquist. Depositing organization: University of Utah. Publication: Membrane constriction and thinning by sequential ESCRT-III polymerization. Nguyen HC, Talledge N, McCullough J, Sharma A, Moss FR 3rd, Iwasa JH, Vershinin MD, Sundquist WI, Frost A. Nat Struct Mol Biol. 2020 Apr;27(4):392-399. doi: 10.1038/s41594-020-0404-x. Epub 2020 Apr 6. PubMed 32251413.
Backbone
  Vector backbone: pGEX2T-TEV
  Backbone manufacturer: Amersham
  Backbone size w/o insert (bp): 4993
  Total vector size (bp): 5092
  Modifications to backbone: TEV cleavage site added
  Vector type: Bacterial Expression
Growth in bacteria
  Bacterial resistance: Ampicillin, 100 μg/mL
  Growth temperature: 37°C
  Growth strain: DH5alpha
  Copy number: Low Copy
Gene/Insert
  Gene/Insert name: CHMP1B (alt name: C18orf2)
  Species: H. sapiens (human)
  Insert size (bp): 111
  Mutation: amino acids 144-178
  Entrez Gene: CHMP1B (a.k.a. C10orf2, C18-ORF2, C18orf2, CHMP1.5, Vps46-2, Vps46B, hVps46-2)
  Tag / fusion protein: GST (N terminal on backbone)
  Cloning method: Restriction Enzyme; 5′ cloning site NdeI (not destroyed); 3′ cloning site BamHI (not destroyed)
  Sequencing primers: 5′ GGGCTGGCAAGCCACGTTTGGTG; 3′ CCGGGAGCTGCATGTGTCAGAGG
Terms and licenses: Academic/Nonprofit Terms; Industry Terms: Not Available to Industry
How to cite: pGEX2T-TEV CHMP1B 144-178 was a gift from Wesley Sundquist (Addgene plasmid # 108287 ; http://n2t.net/addgene:108287 ; RRID:Addgene_108287)
