[The description below was written by a language model from this plasmid's Addgene catalogue record and pLannotate feature annotations shown in this document.]
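Description:
pGEX2T-TEV CHMP1B 144-178 is a bacterial expression plasmid built on a pGEX-2T backbone that has been modified to carry a TEV protease cleavage site. It is propagated in E. coli under ampicillin selection (β-lactamase, with its own promoter) and replicates from a ColE1/pMB1-type origin. The catalogue lists it as low copy, and only short fragments of rop and the pBR322 bom region are annotated. The catalogue gives a total size of about 5.1 kb, which agrees closely with the 5,102 nt sequenced record.

The expression cassette is driven by the hybrid tac promoter followed by a lac operator. The plasmid also carries lacI with its own promoter, so transcription is repressed until it is induced with IPTG. The open reading frame encodes Schistosoma japonicum glutathione S-transferase, then a TEV recognition site, then a 111 bp insert cloned between NdeI and BamHI that encodes residues 144-178 of human CHMP1B, a subunit of the ESCRT-III membrane-remodelling machinery. The automated annotation labels this segment as a fragment of mouse Chmp1b1, which probably reflects database matching to a close homologue, since the catalogue states the insert is human. A residual lac promoter/operator with a lacZα fragment and a small piece of E. coli yciV are also annotated as backbone remnants.

The design allows the short C-terminal CHMP1B peptide to be produced as a GST fusion and purified by glutathione affinity. The fusion can be used directly, for example in binding assays, or the GST tag can be removed with TEV protease. The associated publication concerns membrane constriction by sequential ESCRT-III polymerization, but the record does not state the specific experiment this fragment was used in.
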