Features (pLannotate 1.2.2; 18 found; start..end, strand, type, name):
    180..208     +  promoter       tac promoter: strong E. coli promoter; hybrid between the trp and lac UV5 promoters
    216..232     +  protein_bind   lac operator: The lac repressor binds to the lac operator to inhibit transcription in E. coli. This inhibition can be relieved by adding lactose or isopropyl-β-D-thiogalactopyranoside (IPTG). lac repressor encoded by lacI
    255..908     +  CDS            GST26_SCHJA: Experimental evidence at protein level: Swiss-Prot protein existence level 1. GST isoenzymes appear to play a central role in the parasite detoxification system. Other functions are also suspected including a role in increasing the solubility of haematin in the parasite gut. From Schistosoma japonicum (Blood fluke).
    936..956     +  CDS            TEV site: tobacco etch virus (TEV) protease recognition and cleavage site
    963..1067    +  CDS            Chmp1b1 (fragment): CH1B1_MOUSE - Also known as Chmp1b. Experimental evidence at protein level: Swiss-Prot protein existence level 1. Probable peripherally associated component of the endosomal sorting required for transport complex III (ESCRT-III) which is involved in multivesicular bodies (MVBs) formation and sorting of endosomal cargo proteins into MVBs. MVBs contain intraluminal vesicles (ILVs) that are generated by invagination and scission from the limiting membrane of the endosome and mostly are delivered to lysosomes enabling degradation of membrane proteins, such as stimulated growth factor receptors, ly
   1116..1155    +  CDS            rop (fragment): Rop protein, which maintains plasmids at low copy number; rop
   1257..1297    +  misc_feature   bom (fragment): basis of mobility region from pBR322
   1402..1506    +  promoter       AmpR promoter: bla
   1507..2367    +  CDS            AmpR: β-lactamase; bla; confers resistance to ampicillin, carbenicillin, and related antibiotics
   2538..3126    +  rep_origin     ori: high-copy-number ColE1/pMB1/pBR322/pUC origin of replication
   3312..3363    -  misc_feature   bom (fragment): basis of mobility region from pBR322
   3370..3447    +  promoter       lacI promoter: lacI
   3448..4530    +  CDS            lacI: lac repressor; lacI; The lac repressor binds to the lac operator to inhibit transcription in E. coli. This inhibition can be relieved by adding lactose or isopropyl-β-D-thiogalactopyranoside (IPTG).
   4543..4564    +  protein_bind   CAP binding site: CAP binding activates transcription in the presence of cAMP. E. coli catabolite activator protein
   4579..4609    +  promoter       lac promoter: promoter for the E. coli lac operon
   4617..4633    +  protein_bind   lac operator: The lac repressor binds to the lac operator to inhibit transcription in E. coli. This inhibition can be relieved by adding lactose or isopropyl-β-D-thiogalactopyranoside (IPTG). lac repressor encoded by lacI
   4653..4826    +  CDS            lacZα: LacZα fragment of β-galactosidase; lacZ fragment
   5090..104     -  CDS            yciV (fragment) (across the origin): RNAAM_ECOLI - Also known as trpH From Escherichia coli (strain K12).
>Addgene plasmid #108287 | pGEX2T-TEV CHMP1B 144-178 | addgene full sequence | sequence record 245271 | Addgene NGS Result
TTATCGACTGCACGGTGCACCAATGCTTCTGGCGTCAGGCAGCCATCGGAAGCTGTGGTATGGCTGTGCA
GGTCGTAAATCACTGCATAATTCGTGTCGCTCAAGGCGCACTCCCGTTCTGGATAATGTTTTTTGCGCCG
ACATCATAACGGTTCTGGCAAATATTCTGAAATGAGCTGTTGACAATTAATCATCGGCTCGTATAATGTG
TGGAATTGTGAGCGGATAACAATTTCACACAGGAAACAGTATTCATGTCCCCTATACTAGGTTATTGGAA
AATTAAGGGCCTTGTGCAACCCACTCGACTTCTTTTGGAATATCTTGAAGAAAAATATGAAGAGCATTTG
TATGAGCGCGATGAAGGTGATAAATGGCGAAACAAAAAGTTTGAATTGGGTTTGGAGTTTCCCAATCTTC
CTTATTATATTGATGGTGATGTTAAATTAACACAGTCTATGGCCATCATACGTTATATAGCTGACAAGCA
CAACATGTTGGGTGGTTGTCCAAAAGAGCGTGCAGAGATTTCAATGCTTGAAGGAGCGGTTTTGGATATT
AGATACGGTGTTTCGAGAATTGCATATAGTAAAGACTTTGAAACTCTCAAAGTTGATTTTCTTAGCAAGC
TACCTGAAATGCTGAAAATGTTCGAAGATCGTTTATGTCATAAAACATATTTAAATGGTGATCATGTAAC
CCATCCTGACTTCATGTTGTATGACGCTCTTGATGTTGTTTTATACATGGACCCAATGTGCCTGGATGCG
TTCCCAAAATTAGTTTGTTTTAAAAAACGTATTGAAGCTATCCCACAAATTGATAAGTACTTGAAATCCA
GCAAGTATATAGCATGGCCTTTGCAGGGCTGGCAAGCCACGTTTGGTGGTGGCGACCATCCTCCAAAATC
GGATCTGGTTCCGCGTGGATCTCCGGAAAACCTGTATTTCCAGGGCCATATGACTCCCCAGAACCAAGTG
GATATGCTGCTCCAGGAAATGGCAGATGAGGCGGGCCTCGACCTCAACATGGAGCTGCCGCAGGGCCAGA
CCGGCTCCGTGGGCACGTGAGGATCCTCGAGAATTCTCGAGAATTCATCGTGACTGACTGACGATCTGCC
TCGCGCGTTTCGGTGATGACGGTGAAAACCTCTGACACATGCAGCTCCCGGAGACGGTCACAGCTTGTCT
GTAAGCGGATGCCGGGAGCAGACAAGCCCGTCAGGGCGCGTCAGCGGGTGTTGGCGGGTGTCGGGGCGCA
GCCATGACCCAGTCACGTAGCGATAGCGGAGTGTATAATTCTTGAAGACGAAAGGGCCTCGTGATACGCC
TATTTTTATAGGTTAATGTCATGATAATAATGGTTTCTTAGACGTCAGGTGGCACTTTTCGGGGAAATGT
GCGCGGAACCCCTATTTGTTTATTTTTCTAAATACATTCAAATATGTATCCGCTCATGAGACAATAACCC
TGATAAATGCTTCAATAATATTGAAAAAGGAAGAGTATGAGTATTCAACATTTCCGTGTCGCCCTTATTC
CCTTTTTTGCGGCATTTTGCCTTCCTGTTTTTGCTCACCCAGAAACGCTGGTGAAAGTAAAAGATGCTGA
AGATCAGTTGGGTGCACGAGTGGGTTACATCGAACTGGATCTCAACAGCGGTAAGATCCTTGAGAGTTTT
CGCCCCGAAGAACGTTTTCCAATGATGAGCACTTTTAAAGTTCTGCTATGTGGCGCGGTATTATCCCGTG
TTGACGCCGGGCAAGAGCAACTCGGTCGCCGCATACACTATTCTCAGAATGACTTGGTTGAGTACTCACC
AGTCACAGAAAAGCATCTTACGGATGGCATGACAGTAAGAGAATTATGCAGTGCTGCCATAACCATGAGT
GATAACACTGCGGCCAACTTACTTCTGACAACGATCGGAGGACCGAAGGAGCTAACCGCTTTTTTGCACA
ACATGGGGGATCATGTAACTCGCCTTGATCGTTGGGAACCGGAGCTGAATGAAGCCATACCAAACGACGA
GCGTGACACCACGATGCCTGCAGCAATGGCAACAACGTTGCGCAAACTATTAACTGGCGAACTACTTACT
CTAGCTTCCCGGCAACAATTAATAGACTGGATGGAGGCGGATAAAGTTGCAGGACCACTTCTGCGCTCGG
CCCTTCCGGCTGGCTGGTTTATTGCTGATAAATCTGGAGCCGGTGAGCGTGGGTCTCGCGGTATCATTGC
AGCACTGGGGCCAGATGGTAAGCCCTCCCGTATCGTAGTTATCTACACGACGGGGAGTCAGGCAACTATG
GATGAACGAAATAGACAGATCGCTGAGATAGGTGCCTCACTGATTAAGCATTGGTAACTGTCAGACCAAG
TTTACTCATATATACTTTAGATTGATTTAAAACTTCATTTTTAATTTAAAAGGATCTAGGTGAAGATCCT
TTTTGATAATCTCATGACCAAAATCCCTTAACGTGAGTTTTCGTTCCACTGAGCGTCAGACCCCGTAGAA
AAGATCAAAGGATCTTCTTGAGATCCTTTTTTTCTGCGCGTAATCTGCTGCTTGCAAACAAAAAAACCAC
CGCTACCAGCGGTGGTTTGTTTGCCGGATCAAGAGCTACCAACTCTTTTTCCGAAGGTAACTGGCTTCAG
CAGAGCGCAGATACCAAATACTGTCCTTCTAGTGTAGCCGTAGTTAGGCCACCACTTCAAGAACTCTGTA
GCACCGCCTACATACCTCGCTCTGCTAATCCTGTTACCAGTGGCTGCTGCCAGTGGCGATAAGTCGTGTC
TTACCGGGTTGGACTCAAGACGATAGTTACCGGATAAGGCGCAGCGGTCGGGCTGAACGGGGGGTTCGTG
CACACAGCCCAGCTTGGAGCGAACGACCTACACCGAACTGAGATACCTACAGCGTGAGCTATGAGAAAGC
GCCACGCTTCCCGAAGGGAGAAAGGCGGACAGGTATCCGGTAAGCGGCAGGGTCGGAACAGGAGAGCGCA
CGAGGGAGCTTCCAGGGGGAAACGCCTGGTATCTTTATAGTCCTGTCGGGTTTCGCCACCTCTGACTTGA
GCGTCGATTTTTGTGATGCTCGTCAGGGGGGCGGAGCCTATGGAAAAACGCCAGCAACGCGGCCTTTTTA
CGGTTCCTGGCCTTTTGCTGGCCTTTTGCTCACATGTTCTTTCCTGCGTTATCCCCTGATTCTGTGGATA
ACCGTATTACCGCCTTTGAGTGAGCTGATACCGCTCGCCGCAGCCGAACGACCGAGCGCAGCGAGTCAGT
GAGCGAGGAAGCGGAAGAGCGCCTGATGCGGTATTTTCTCCTTACGCATCTGTGCGGTATTTCACACCGC
ATAAATTCCGACACCATCGAATGGCGCAAAACCTTTCGCGGTATGGCATGATAGCGCCCGGAAGAGAGTC
AATTCAGGGTGGTGAATGTGAAACCAGTAACGTTATACGATGTCGCAGAGTATGCCGGTGTCTCTTATCA
GACCGTTTCCCGCGTGGTGAACCAGGCCAGCCACGTTTCTGCGAAAACGCGGGAAAAAGTGGAAGCGGCG
ATGGCGGAGCTGAATTACATTCCCAACCGCGTGGCACAACAACTGGCGGGCAAACAGTCGTTGCTGATTG
GCGTTGCCACCTCCAGTCTGGCCCTGCACGCGCCGTCGCAAATTGTCGCGGCGATTAAATCTCGCGCCGA
TCAACTGGGTGCCAGCGTGGTGGTGTCGATGGTAGAACGAAGCGGCGTCGAAGCCTGTAAAGCGGCGGTG
CACAATCTTCTCGCGCAACGCGTCAGTGGGCTGATCATTAACTATCCGCTGGATGACCAGGATGCCATTG
CTGTGGAAGCTGCCTGCACTAATGTTCCGGCGTTATTTCTTGATGTCTCTGACCAGACACCCATCAACAG
TATTATTTTCTCCCATGAAGACGGTACGCGACTGGGCGTGGAGCATCTGGTCGCATTGGGTCACCAGCAA
ATCGCGCTGTTAGCGGGCCCATTAAGTTCTGTCTCGGCGCGTCTGCGTCTGGCTGGCTGGCATAAATATC
TCACTCGCAATCAAATTCAGCCGATAGCGGAACGGGAAGGCGACTGGAGTGCCATGTCCGGTTTTCAACA
AACCATGCAAATGCTGAATGAGGGCATCGTTCCCACTGCGATGCTGGTTGCCAACGATCAGATGGCGCTG
GGCGCAATGCGCGCCATTACCGAGTCCGGGCTGCGCGTTGGTGCGGATATCTCGGTAGTGGGATACGACG
ATACCGAAGACAGCTCATGTTATATCCCGCCGTTAACCACCATCAAACAGGATTTTCGCCTGCTGGGGCA
AACCAGCGTGGACCGCTTGCTGCAACTCTCTCAGGGCCAGGCGGTGAAGGGCAATCAGCTGTTGCCCGTC
TCACTGGTGAAAAGAAAAACCACCCTGGCGCCCAATACGCAAACCGCCTCTCCCCGCGCGTTGGCCGATT
CATTAATGCAGCTGGCACGACAGGTTTCCCGACTGGAAAGCGGGCAGTGAGCGCAACGCAATTAATGTAA
GTTAGCTCACTCATTAGGCACCCCAGGCTTTACACTTTATGCTTCCGGCTCGTATGTTGTGTGGAATTGT
GAGCGGATAACAATTTCACACAGGAAACAGCTATGACCATGATTACGGATTCACTGGCCGTCGTTTTACA
ACGTCGTGACTGGGAAAACCCTGGCGTTACCCAACTTAATCGCCTTGCAGCACATCCCCCTTTCGCCAGC
TGGCGTAATAGCGAAGAGGCCCGCACCGATCGCCCTTCCCAACAGTTGCGCAGCCTGAATGGCGAATGGC
GCTTTGCCTGGTTTCCGGCACCAGAAGCGGTGCCGGAAAGCTGGCTGGAGTGCGATCTTCCTGAGGCCGA
TACTGTCGTCGTCCCCTCAAACTGGCAGATGCACGGTTACGATGCGCCCATCTACACCAACGTGACCTAT
CCCATTACGGTCAATCCGCCGTTTGTTCCCACGGAGAATCCGACGGGTTGTTACTCGCTCACATTTAATG
TTGATGAAAGCTGGCTACAGGAAGGCCAGACGCGAATTATTTTTGATGGCGTTGGAATTAGC
